>Addgene plasmid #197671 | pBBR1_DVK_AE(J23106-B0034m-E0040m-B0015) | addgene full sequence | sequence record 388037 | Addgene NGS Result
GGAGTTTACGGCTAGCTCAGTCCTAGGTATAGTGCTAGCTACTAGAGAAAGAGGAGAAATACTAAATGAT
GCGTAAAGGAGAAGAACTTTTCACTGGAGTTGTCCCAATTCTTGTTGAATTAGATGGTGATGTTAATGGG
CACAAATTTTCTGTCAGTGGAGAGGGTGAAGGTGATGCAACATACGGAAAACTTACCCTTAAATTTATTT
GCACTACTGGAAAACTACCTGTTCCATGGCCAACACTTGTCACTACTTTCGGTTATGGTGTTCAATGCTT
TGCGAGATACCCAGATCATATGAAACAGCATGACTTTTTCAAGAGTGCCATGCCCGAAGGTTATGTACAG
GAAAGAACTATATTTTTCAAAGATGACGGGAACTACAAGACACGTGCTGAAGTCAAGTTTGAAGGTGATA
CCCTTGTTAATAGAATCGAGTTAAAAGGTATTGATTTTAAAGAAGATGGAAACATTCTTGGACACAAATT
GGAATACAACTATAACTCACACAATGTATACATCATGGCAGACAAACAAAAGAATGGAATCAAAGTTAAC
TTCAAAATTAGACACAACATTGAAGATGGAAGCGTTCAACTAGCAGACCATTATCAACAAAATACTCCAA
TTGGCGATGGCCCTGTCCTTTTACCAGACAACCATTACCTGTCCACACAATCTGCCCTTTCGAAAGATCC
CAACGAAAAGAGAGATCACATGGTCCTTCTTGAGTTTGTAACAGCTGCTGGGATTACACATGGCATGGAT
GAACTATACAAATAATAAAGGTCCAGGCATCAAATAAAACGAAAGGCTCAGTCGAAAGACTGGGCCTTTC
GTTTTATCTGTTGTTTGTCGGTGAACGCTCTCTACTAGAGTCACACTGGCTCACCTTCGGGTGGGCCTTT
CTGCGTTTATAGCTTATGTCTTCAGCAGTAGGACAAATCCGCCGCCCTAGACAGCTGGGCGCGCCCCCCC
TACGGGCTTGCTCTCCGGGCTTCGCCCTGCGCGGTCGCTGCGCTCCCTTGCCAGCCCGTGGATATGTGGA
CGATGGCCGCGAGCGGCCACCGGCTGGCTCGCTTCGCTCGGCCCGTGGACAACCCTGCTGGACAAGCTGA
TGGACAGGCTGCGCCTGCCCACGAGCTTGACCACAGGGATTGCCCACCGGCTACCCAGCCTTCGACCACA
TACCCACCGGCTCCAACTGCGCGGCCTGCGGCCTTGCCCCATCAATTTTTTTAATTTTCTCTGGGGAAAA
GCCTCCGGCCTGCGGCCTGCGCGCTTCGCTTGCCGGTTGGACACCAAGTGGAAGGCGGGTCAAGGCTCGC
GCAGCGACCGCGCAGCGGCTTGGCCTTGACGCGCCTGGAACGACCCAAGCCTATGCGAGTGGGGGCAGTC
GAAGGGCGAAGCCCGCCCGCCTGCCCCCCGAGCCTCACGGCGGCGAGTGCGGGGGTTCCAAGGGGGCAGC
GCCACCTTGGGCAAGGCCGAAGGCCGCGCAGTCGATCAACAAGCCCCGGAGGGGCCACTTTTTGCCGGAG
GGGGAGCCGCGCCGAAGGCGTGGGGGAACCCCGCAGGGGTGCCCTTCTTTGGGCACCAAAGAACTAGATA
TAGGGCGAAATGCGAAAGACTTAAAAATCAACAACTTAAAAAAGGGGGGTACGCAACAGCTCATTGCGGC
ACCCCCCGCAATAGCTCATTGCGTAGGTTAAAGAAAATCTGTAATTGACTGCCACTTTTACGCAACGCAT
AATTGTTGTCGCGCTGCCGAAAAGTTGCAGCTGATTGCGCATGGTGCCGCAACCGTGCGGCACCCCTACC
GCATGGAGATAAGCATGGCCACGCAGTCCAGAGAAATCGGCATTCAAGCCAAGAACAAGCCCGGTCACTG
GGTGCAAACGGAACGCAAAGCGCATGAGGCGTGGGCCGGGCTTATTGCGAGGAAACCCACGGCGGCAATG
CTGCTGCATCACCTCGTGGCGCAGATGGGCCACCAGAACGCCGTGGTGGTCAGCCAGAAAACACTTTCCA
AGCTCATCGGACGTTCTTTGCGGACGGTCCAATACGCAGTCAAGGACTTGGTGGCCGAGCGCTGGATCTC
CGTCGTGAAGCTCAACGGCCCCGGCACCGTGTCGGCCTACGTGGTCAATGACCGCGTGGCGTGGGGCCAG
CCCCGCGACCAGTTGCGCCTGTCGGTGTTCAGTGCCGCCGTGGTGGTTGATCACGACGACCAGGACGAAT
CGCTGTTGGGGCATGGCGACCTGCGCCGCATCCCGACCCTGTATCCGGGCGAGCAGCAACTACCGACCGG
CCCCGGCGAGGAGCCGCCCAGCCAGCCCGGCATTCCGGGCATGGAACCAGACCTGCCAGCCTTGACCGAA
ACGGAGGAATGGGAACGGCGCGGGCAGCAGCGCCTGCCGATGCCCGATGAGCCGTGTTTTCTGGACGATG
GCGAGCCGTTGGAGCCGCCGACACGGGTAACGCTGCCGCGCCGGTAGGGCCGGCCTACGGCCAGCCTCGC
AGAGCAGGATTCCCGTTGAGCACCGCCAGGTGCGAATAAGGGACAGTGAAGAAGGAACACCCGCTCGCGG
GTGGGCCTACTTCACCTATCCTGCCCTTGTGTCTCAAAATCTCTGATGTACATTGCACAAGATAAAAATA
TATCATCATGAACAATAAAACTGTCTGCTTACATAAACAGTAATACAAGGGGTGTTATGAGCCATATTCA
ACGGGAAACGTCTTGCTCCAGGCCGCGATTAAATTCCAACATGGATGCTGATTTATATGGGTATAAATGG
GCTCGCGATAATGTCGGGCAATCAGGTGCGACAATCTATCGATTGTATGGGAAGCCCGATGCGCCAGAGT
TGTTTCTGAAACATGGCAAAGGTAGCGTTGCCAATGATGTTACAGATGAGATGGTCAGACTAAACTGGCT
GACGGAATTTATGCCTCTTCCGACCATCAAGCATTTTATCCGTACTCCTGATGATGCATGGTTACTCACC
ACTGCGATCCCCGGGAAAACAGCATTCCAGGTATTAGAAGAATATCCTGATTCAGGTGAAAATATTGTTG
ATGCGCTGGCAGTGTTCCTGCGCCGGTTGCATTCGATTCCTGTTTGTAATTGTCCTTTTAACAGCGATCG
CGTATTTCGTCTCGCTCAGGCGCAATCACGAATGAATAACGGTTTGGTTGATGCGAGTGATTTTGATGAC
GAGCGTAATGGCTGGCCTGTTGAACAAGTCTGGAAAGAAATGCATAAGCTTTTGCCATTCTCACCGGATT
CAGTCGTCACTCATGGTGATTTCTCACTTGATAACCTTATTTTTGACGAGGGGAAATTAATAGGTTGTAT
TGATGTTGGACGAGTCGGAATCGCAGACCGATACCAGGATCTTGCCATCCTATGGAACTGCCTCGGTGAG
TTTTCTCCTTCATTACAGAAACGGCTTTTTCAAAAATATGGTATTGATAATCCTGATATGAATAAATTGC
AGTTTCATTTGATGCTCGATGAGTTTTTCTAAGGTAACTGTCAGACCAAGTTTACTCATATATACTTTAG
ATTGATTTTTCGTTCCACTGAGCGTCAGACCCCAGAACTCTGTCAGACCGAGTGGAAGACAT
Features (pLannotate 1.2.2; 8 found; start..end, strand, type, name):
     11..39      +  promoter       J23119 promoter (fragment): bacterial promoter (Registry of Standard Biological Parts BBa J23119)
     69..782     +  CDS            hfriFP: hfriFP is a fluorescent protein published in 2013, derived from Herbaspirillum frisingense.
    801..872     +  terminator     rrnB T1 terminator: transcription terminator T1 from the E. coli rrnB gene
    888..915     +  terminator     T7Te terminator: phage T7 early transcription terminator
   1063..1834    +  rep_origin     pBBR1 oriV: replication origin of the broad-host-range plasmid pBBR1 from Bordetella bronchiseptica; requires the pBBR1 Rep protein for replication
   1835..2497    +  CDS            pBBR1 Rep: replication protein for the broad-host-range plasmid pBBR1 from Bordetella bronchiseptica
   2508..2616    -  oriT           oriT: incP origin of transfer
   2717..3532    +  CDS            KanR: aminoglycoside phosphotransferase; aph(3')-Ia; confers resistance to kanamycin in bacteria or G418 (Geneticin®) in eukaryotes
