[The description below was written by a language model from this plasmid's Addgene catalogue record and pLannotate feature annotations shown in this document.]
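Description:
pBBR1_DVK_AE(J23106-B0034m-E0040m-B0015) is a small (about 3.6 kb) broad-host-range bacterial expression plasmid built for synthetic biology work, carrying a single GFP transcription unit in a pBBR1 backbone that has been modified to include a CIDAR MoClo cloning site and kanamycin resistance. Replication relies on the pBBR1 oriV together with the plasmid-encoded pBBR1 Rep protein, a pair originally from Bordetella bronchiseptica that functions in many Gram-negative bacteria. The record lists the plasmid as low copy. Selection is through a KanR aminoglycoside phosphotransferase gene. An annotated incP oriT should allow the plasmid to be mobilised by conjugation when transfer functions are supplied in trans.

The payload, as encoded in the name, is a standard four-part MoClo unit: the constitutive Anderson-series promoter J23106, the ribosome binding site B0034m, the GFP coding sequence E0040m (listed as a 720 bp synthetic insert) and the double terminator B0015. The feature table is consistent with this layout but uses approximate automated labels. The promoter is called as a fragment of J23119, the closely related parent of the Anderson family. The roughly 714 nt reporter ORF is matched to a fluorescent protein named hfriFP, whereas the catalogue entry identifies it as GFP. The rrnB T1 and T7Te terminators that follow are the two components of B0015. The ribosome binding site is not annotated separately.

The construct provides constitutive GFP expression from defined standard parts. According to the associated publication title, it belongs to a modular toolkit extended to diverse bacteria, where such a plasmid could be used to compare part performance across hosts.
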