Addgene plasmid #197671: pBBR1_DVK_AE(J23106-B0034m-E0040m-B0015)
Purpose: Expresses GFP under the control of J23106 and B0034m
Depositing lab: Eric Young. Depositing organization: Worcester Polytechnic Institute. Publication: Systematic Part Transfer by Extending a Modular Toolkit to Diverse Bacteria. Keating KW, Young EM. ACS Synth Biol. 2023 Jun 9. doi: 10.1021/acssynbio.3c00104. PubMed 37294017.
Backbone
  Vector backbone: pBBR1
  Modifications to backbone: CIDAR MoClo cloning site, kanamycin resistance
  Vector type: Bacterial Expression, Synthetic Biology
Growth in bacteria
  Bacterial resistance: Kanamycin, 50 μg/mL
  Growth temperature: 37°C
  Growth strain: DH5alpha
  Copy number: Low Copy
Gene/Insert
  Gene/Insert name: GFP
  Species: Synthetic
  Insert size (bp): 720
Terms and licenses: Academic/Nonprofit Terms; Industry Terms: Not Available to Industry
How to cite: pBBR1_DVK_AE(J23106-B0034m-E0040m-B0015) was a gift from Eric Young (Addgene plasmid # 197671 ; http://n2t.net/addgene:197671 ; RRID:Addgene_197671)
